>Addgene plasmid #172295 | pIVTR(T7A)-mTagBFP2 | addgene full sequence | sequence record 340314 | Addgene NGS Result
TAATACGACTCACTATAAGGACATTTGCTTCTGACACAACTGTGTTCACTAGCAACCTCAAACAGAATTC
GAGCTCGGTACCCGGGGATCCTCTAGAGTCATGGTGTCTAAGGGCGAAGAGCTGATTAAGGAGAACATGC
ACATGAAGCTGTACATGGAGGGCACCGTGGACAACCATCACTTCAAGTGCACATCCGAGGGCGAAGGCAA
GCCCTACGAGGGCACCCAGACCATGAGAATCAAGGTGGTCGAGGGCGGCCCTCTCCCCTTCGCCTTCGAC
ATCCTGGCTACTAGCTTCCTCTACGGCAGCAAGACCTTCATCAACCACACCCAGGGCATCCCCGACTTCT
TCAAGCAGTCCTTCCCTGAGGGCTTCACATGGGAGAGAGTCACCACATACGAAGACGGGGGCGTGCTGAC
CGCTACCCAGGACACCAGCCTCCAGGACGGCTGCCTCATCTACAACGTCAAGATCAGAGGGGTGAACTTC
ACATCCAACGGCCCTGTGATGCAGAAGAAAACACTCGGCTGGGAGGCCTTCACCGAGACGCTGTACCCCG
CTGACGGCGGCCTGGAAGGCAGAAACGACATGGCCCTGAAGCTCGTGGGCGGGAGCCATCTGATCGCAAA
CGCCAAGACCACATATAGATCCAAGAAACCCGCTAAGAACCTCAAGATGCCTGGCGTCTACTATGTGGAC
TACAGACTGGAAAGAATCAAGGAGGCCAACAACGAAACCTACGTCGAGCAGCACGAGGTGGCAGTGGCCA
GATACTGCGACCTCCCTAGCAAACTGGGGCACAAGCTTAATTAGGACCTGCAGGCATGCAAGCTTGCTCG
CTTTCTTGCTGTCCAATTTCTATTAAAGGTTCCTTTGTTCCCTAAGTCCAACTACTAAACTGGGGGATAT
TATGAAGGGCCTTGAGCATCTGGATTCTGCCTAATAAAAAACATTTATTTTCATTGCAAAACCATGGGAG
CAAAAGGCCAGCAAAAGGCCAGGAACCGTAAAAAGGCCGCGTTGCTGGCGTTTTTCCATAGGCTCCGCCC
CCCTGACGAGCATCACAAAAATCGACGCTCAAGTCAGAGGTGGCGAAACCCGACAGGACTATAAAGATAC
CAGGCGTTTCCCCCTGGAAGCTCCCTCGTGCGCTCTCCTGTTCCGACCCTGCCGCTTACCGGATACCTGT
CCGCCTTTCTCCCTTCGGGAAGCGTGGCGCTTTCTCATAGCTCACGCTGTAGGTATCTCAGTTCGGTGTA
GGTCGTTCGCTCCAAGCTGGGCTGTGTGCACGAACCCCCCGTTCAGCCCGACCGCTGCGCCTTATCCGGT
AACTATCGTCTTGAGTCCAACCCGGTAAGACACGACTTATCGCCACTGGCAGCAGCCACTGGTAACAGGA
TTAGCAGAGCGAGGTATGTAGGCGGTGCTACAGAGTTCTTGAAGTGGTGGCCTAACTACGGCTACACTAG
AAGAACAGTATTTGGTATCTGCGCTCTGCTGAAGCCAGTTACCTTCGGAAAAAGAGTTGGTAGCTCTTGA
TCCGGCAAACAAACCACCGCTGGTAGCGGTGGTTTTTTTGTTTGCAAGCAGCAGATTACGCGCAGAAAAA
AAGGATCTCAAGAAGATCCTTTGATCTTTTCTACGGGGTCTGACGCTCAGTGGAACGAAAACTCACGTTA
AGGGATTTTGGTCATGAGATTATCAAAAAGGATCTTCACCTAGATCCTTTTAAATTAAAAATGAAGTTTT
AAATCAATCTAAAGTATATATGAGTAAACTTGGTCTGACAGTTACCAATGCTTAATCAGTGAGGCACCTA
TCTCAGCGATCTGTCTATTTCGTTCATCCATAGTTGCCTGACTCCCCGTCGTGTAGATAACTACGATACG
GGAGGGCTTACCATCTGGCCCCAGTGCTGCAATGATACCGCGAGACCCACGCTCACCGGCTCCAGATTTA
TCAGCAATAAACCAGCCAGCCGGAAGGGCCGAGCGCAGAAGTGGTCCTGCAACTTTATCCGCCTCCATCC
AGTCTATTAATTGTTGCCGGGAAGCTAGAGTAAGTAGTTCGCCAGTTAATAGTTTGCGCAACGTTGTTGC
CATTGCTACAGGCATCGTGGTGTCACGCTCGTCGTTTGGTATGGCTTCATTCAGCTCCGGTTCCCAACGA
TCAAGGCGAGTTACATGATCCCCCATGTTGTGCAAAAAAGCGGTTAGCTCCTTCGGTCCTCCGATCGTTG
TCAGAAGTAAGTTGGCCGCAGTGTTATCACTCATGGTTATGGCAGCACTGCATAATTCTCTTACTGTCAT
GCCATCCGTAAGATGCTTTTCTGTGACTGGTGAGTACTCAACCAAGTCATTCTGAGAATAGTGTATGCGG
CGACCGAGTTGCTCTTGCCCGGCGTCAATACGGGATAATACCGCGCCACATAGCAGAACTTTAAAAGTGC
TCATCATTGGAAAACGTTCTTCGGGGCGAAAACTCTCAAGGATCTTACCGCTGTTGAGATCCAGTTCGAT
GTAACCCACTCGTGCACCCAACTGATCTTCAGCATCTTTTACTTTCACCAGCGTTTCTGGGTGAGCAAAA
ACAGGAAGGCAAAATGCCGCAAAAAAGGGAATAAGGGCGACACGGAAATGTTGAATACTCATACTCTTCC
TTTTTCAATATTATTGAAGCATTTATCAGGGTTATTGTCTCATGAGCGGATACATATTTGAATGTATTTA
GAAAAATAAACAAATAGGGGTTCCGCGCACATTTCCCCGAAAAGTGCCACCTGACGTC
Features (pLannotate 1.2.2; 8 found; start..end, strand, type, name):
      1..17      +  promoter       T7 promoter (fragment): promoter for bacteriophage T7 RNA polymerase
     65..100     +  misc_feature   MCS (fragment): pUC18/19 multiple cloning site
    101..811     +  CDS            mTagBFP2: mTagBFP2 is a basic (constitutively fluorescent) blue fluorescent protein published in 2011, derived from Entacmaea quadricolor. It is reported to be a very rapidly-maturing monomer with very low acid sensitivity.
    815..835     +  misc_feature   MCS (fragment): pUC18/19 multiple cloning site
    836..969     +  polyA_signal   β-globin poly(A) (fragment): human β-globin polyadenylation signal
   1033..1621    -  rep_origin     ori: high-copy-number ColE1/pMB1/pBR322/pUC origin of replication
   1792..2652    -  CDS            AmpR: β-lactamase; bla; confers resistance to ampicillin, carbenicillin, and related antibiotics
   2653..2757    -  promoter       AmpR promoter: bla
