[The description below was written by a language model from this plasmid's Addgene catalogue record and pLannotate feature annotations shown in this document.]
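Description:
pIVTR(T7A)-mTagBFP2 is a compact bacterial plasmid (about 2.8 kb in the sequenced record) designed as a template for in vitro transcription of mRNA encoding the blue fluorescent protein mTagBFP2. It is built on the small pIVTR backbone, which carries little beyond what is needed for propagation in E. coli: a high-copy ColE1/pUC-type origin of replication and a β-lactamase gene under its native bla promoter, conferring ampicillin resistance.

The payload is a single transcription unit. A bacteriophage T7 RNA polymerase promoter sits at the start of the sequence; the catalogue describes it as an "A-initiating" variant, meaning transcripts begin with adenosine rather than the usual guanosine, and this altered start region probably explains why the annotation software matched it only as a promoter fragment. The record does not state the reason for this choice, although A-initiating T7 promoters are commonly used with certain co-transcriptional cap analogues. Downstream, short remnants of a pUC-type multiple cloning site flank the mTagBFP2 coding sequence, which was inserted by Gibson assembly. mTagBFP2 is a rapidly maturing, monomeric, constitutively fluorescent blue protein derived from the sea anemone Entacmaea quadricolor; the catalogue's listing of human as the insert species does not reflect that origin. The coding sequence is followed by a fragment annotated as the human β-globin polyadenylation signal, which here probably serves as a 3′ untranslated region for the transcript. No encoded poly(A) tract or T7 terminator is annotated.

The construct is intended for producing mTagBFP2 mRNA in vitro, presumably for delivery into cells as a fluorescent reporter, though the record does not describe downstream applications.
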