Addgene plasmid #172295: pIVTR(T7A)-mTagBFP2
Purpose: In vitro transcription of mTagBFP2 blue fluorescent protein
Depositing lab: Patrik Verstreken. Depositing organization: Vlaams Instituut voor Biotechnologie (VIB, vzw).
Backbone
  Vector backbone: pIVTR
  Backbone size w/o insert (bp): 2074
  Vector type: Other
Growth in bacteria
  Bacterial resistance: Ampicillin, 100 μg/mL
  Growth temperature: 37°C
  Growth strain: DH5alpha
  Copy number: High Copy
Gene/Insert
  Gene/Insert name: mTagBFP
  Species: H. sapiens (human)
  Insert size (bp): 705
  Promoter: T7 promoter A-initiating
  Cloning method: Gibson Cloning
Terms and licenses: Academic/Nonprofit Terms; Industry Terms: Not Available to Industry
How to cite: pIVTR(T7A)-mTagBFP2 was a gift from Patrik Verstreken (Addgene plasmid # 172295 ; http://n2t.net/addgene:172295 ; RRID:Addgene_172295)
